Addgene plasmid #54146: mEmerald-LC-Myosin-N-7
Purpose: Localization: Light Chain Myosin, Excitation: 487, Emission: 509
Depositing lab: Michael Davidson. Depositing organization: Florida State University, Tallahassee.
Backbone
  Vector backbone: mEmerald-N1
  Backbone size w/o insert (bp): 4750
  Vector type: Mammalian Expression
  Selectable markers: Neomycin (select with G418)
Growth in bacteria
  Bacterial resistance: Kanamycin, 50 μg/mL
  Growth temperature: 37°C
  Growth strain: DH5alpha
  Copy number: High Copy
Gene/Insert
  Gene/Insert name: LC-Myosin (alt name: NM_172118.1)
  Species: M. musculus (mouse)
  Promoter: CMV
  Tag / fusion protein: mEmerald (C terminal on backbone)
  Cloning method: Unknown
  Sequencing primers: 5′ CMV-F; 3′ SV40pA-R
Terms and licenses: Academic/Nonprofit Terms; Industry Terms
Depositor comments: . Excitation = 487; Emission = 509. Localization data: Light Chain Myosin
How to cite: mEmerald-LC-Myosin-N-7 was a gift from Michael Davidson (Addgene plasmid # 54146 ; http://n2t.net/addgene:54146 ; RRID:Addgene_54146)
