[The description below was written by a language model from this plasmid's Addgene catalogue record and the feature table of its GenBank file.]
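Description:
mEmerald-LC-Myosin-N-7 is a mammalian expression plasmid built on the mEmerald-N1 backbone (about 4.75 kb without insert). It encodes a mouse myosin light chain fused to the green fluorescent protein mEmerald. The insert, listed as LC-Myosin with a mouse transcript reference as its alternative name, is transcribed from the CMV promoter. It sits upstream of the fluorescent protein, so mEmerald is attached to the C terminus of the light chain. The "N-7" in the name probably refers to this N1-style arrangement and to a short linker between the two partners, but the record does not explain it. The plasmid is propagated in E. coli as a high-copy vector under kanamycin selection. A neomycin resistance marker allows G418 selection of stably transfected mammalian cells. The use of an SV40 polyA reverse sequencing primer suggests an SV40 polyadenylation signal downstream of the fusion, although no such feature is annotated.

The available sequence record covers only a 1,339 bp portion of the plasmid. Its annotations are limited to a Kozak consensus for translation initiation overlapping the start of the mammalian codon-optimized mEmerald coding sequence, plus standard EGFP-family primer binding sites. The roughly 570 bp upstream of mEmerald carries no annotation, and the promoter, resistance genes and origin lie outside the partial record, so those elements rest on the catalogue fields alone. The cloning method is not recorded.

The stated purpose is localization. mEmerald is a bright monomeric GFP variant with excitation at 487 nm and emission at 509 nm, and the fusion serves as a marker for visualizing myosin light chain distribution in cells by fluorescence microscopy.
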