LOCUS       Exported 1339 bp ds-DNA linear SYN 12-JUN-2021
DEFINITION  Localization: Light Chain Myosin, Excitation: 487, Emission: 509.
ACCESSION   .
VERSION     .
KEYWORDS    mEmerald-LC-Myosin-N-7
SOURCE      synthetic DNA construct
  ORGANISM  synthetic DNA construct
REFERENCE   1 (bases 1 to 1339)
  TITLE     Davidson mEmerald
REFERENCE   2 (bases 1 to 1339)
  AUTHORS   .
  TITLE     Direct Submission
  JOURNAL   Exported Jun 12, 2021 from SnapGene Server 1.1.58
            http://www.snapgene.com
FEATURES             Location/Qualifiers
     source          1..1339
                     /organism="synthetic DNA construct"
                     /mol_type="other DNA"
     regulatory      575..584
                     /regulatory_class="other"
                     /note="vertebrate consensus sequence for strong initiation
                     of translation (Kozak, 1987)"
     CDS             581..1300
                     /codon_start=1
                     /product="brightly fluorescent monomeric variant of GFP"
                     /label=mEmerald
                     /note="mammalian codon-optimized"
                     /translation="MVSKGEELFTGVVPILVELDGDVNGHKFSVSGEGEGDATYGKLTL
                     KFICTTGKLPVPWPTLVTTLTYGVQCFARYPDHMKQHDFFKSAMPEGYVQERTIFFKDD
                     GNYKTRAEVKFEGDTLVNRIELKGIDFKEDGNILGHKLEYNYNSHKVYITADKQKNGIK
                     VNFKTRHNIEDGSVQLADHYQQNTPIGDGPVLLPDNHYLSTQSKLSKDPNEKRDHMVLL
                     EFVTAAGITLGMDELYK"
     primer_bind     complement(626..647)
                     /label=EGFP-N
                     /note="EGFP, reverse primer"
     primer_bind     complement(887..906)
                     /label=EXFP-R
                     /note="For distinguishing EGFP variants, reverse primer"
     primer_bind     1234..1255
                     /label=EGFP-C
                     /note="EGFP, forward primer"
ORIGIN
        1 agatccgcta gcgctaccgg actcagatct cgagctcaag cttatgtcga gcaagagagc
       61 caaggccaag accaccaaga agaggcccca gagggctacg tccaatgtct tcgccatgtt
      121 tgaccagtcc cagatccagg agtttaagga ggccttcaac atgattgatc agaaccgcga
      181 tggcttcatt gataaggagg acctgcacga catgttggcc tctctgggga agaaccccac
      241 agacgagtac ctggagggca tgatgaacga ggcgccaggg cccatcaact tcaccatgtt
      301 cctcacaatg tttggggaga agctgaacgg cacagacccc gaggatgtga tccgcaatgc
      361 ctttgcctgc tttgatgagg aggcctcagg cttcatccac gaggaccacc tgagggagct
      421 gctcaccacc atgggcgacc gattcacgga tgaggaggtg gacgagatgt accgcgaggc
      481 acccattgat aagaagggca acttcaacta cgtggagttc actcgcatcc tcaaacacgg
      541 cgccaaggac aaggacgacc tggatccacc ggtcgccacc atggtgagca agggcgagga
      601 gctgttcacc ggggtggtgc ccatcctggt cgagctggac ggcgacgtaa acggccacaa
      661 gttcagcgtg tccggcgagg gcgagggcga tgccacctac ggcaagctga ccctgaagtt
      721 catctgcacc accggcaagc tgcccgtgcc ctggcccacc ctcgtgacca ccttgaccta
      781 cggcgtgcag tgcttcgccc gctaccccga ccacatgaag cagcacgact tcttcaagtc
      841 cgccatgccc gaaggctacg tccaggagcg caccatcttc ttcaaggacg acggcaacta
      901 caagacccgc gccgaggtga agttcgaggg cgacaccctg gtgaaccgca tcgagctgaa
      961 gggcatcgac ttcaaggagg acggcaacat cctggggcac aagctggagt acaactacaa
     1021 cagccacaag gtctatatca ccgccgacaa gcagaagaac ggcatcaagg tgaacttcaa
     1081 gacccgccac aacatcgagg acggcagcgt gcagctcgcc gaccactacc agcagaacac
     1141 ccccatcggc gacggccccg tgctgctgcc cgacaaccac tacctgagca cccagtccaa
     1201 gctgagcaaa gaccccaacg agaagcgcga tcacatggtc ctgctggagt tcgtgaccgc
     1261 cgccgggatc actctcggca tggacgagct gtacaagtaa gcggccgcga ctctagatca
     1321 taatcagcca taccacatt
//
