>Addgene plasmid #54146 | mEmerald-LC-Myosin-N-7 | addgene partial sequence | sequence record 92623 | EGFP-N 5'-CGTCGCCGTCCAGCTCGACCAG-3'
CCTTGCTCACCATGGTGGCGACCGGTGGATCCAGGTCGTCCTTGTCCTTGGCGCCGTGTTTGAGGATGCG
AGTGAACTCCACGTAGTTGAAGTTGCCCTTCTTATCAATGGGTGCCTCGCGGTACATCTCGTCCACCTCC
TCATCCGTGAATCGGTCGCCCATGGTGGTGAGCAGCTCCCTCAGGTGGTCCTCGTGGATGAAGCCTGAGG
CCTCCTCATCAAAGCAGGCAAAGGCATTGCGGATCACATCCTCGGGGTCTGTGCCGTTCAGCTTCTCCCC
AAACATTGTGAGGAACATGGTGAAGTTGATGGGCCCTGGCGCCTCGTTCATCATGCCCTCCAGGTACTCG
TCTGTGGGGTTCTTCCCCAGAGAGGCCAACATGTCGTGCAGGTCCTCCTTATCAATGAAGCCATCGCGGT
TCTGATCAATCATGTTGAAGGCCTCCTTAAACTCCTGGATCTGGGACTGGTCAAACATGGCGAAGACATT
GGACGTAGCCCTCTGGGGCCTCTTCTTGGTGGTCTTGGCCTTGGCTCTCTTGCTCGACATAAGCTTGAGC
TCGAGATCTGAGTCCGGTAGCGCTAGCGGATCTGACGGTTCACTAAACCAGCTCTGCTTATATAGACCTC
CCACCGTACACGCCTACCGCCCATTTGCGTCAATGGGGCGGAGTTGTTACGACATTTTGGAAAGTCCCGT
TGATTTTGGTGCCAAAACAAACTCCCATTGACGTCAATGGGGTGGAGACTTGGAAATCCCCGTGAGTCAA
ACCGCTATCCACGCCCATTGATGTACTGCCAA
